>Addgene plasmid #29582 | Erk2 | addgene full sequence | sequence record 130610 | Addgene NGS result
CAATGGTGCACTCTCAGTACAATCTGCTCTGATGCCGCATAGTTAAGCCAGTATACACTCCGCTATCGCT
ACGTGACTGGGTCATGGCTGCGCCCCGACACCCGCCAACACCCGCTGACGCGCCCTGACGGGCTTGTCTG
CTCCCGGCATCCGCTTACAGACAAGCTGTGACCGTCTCCGGGAGCTGCATGTGTCAGAGGTTTTCACCGT
CATCACCGAAACGCGCGAGGCAGCTGCGGTAAAGCTCATCAGCGTGGTCGTGAAGCGATTCACAGATGTC
TGCCTGTTCATCCGCGTCCAGCTCGTTGAGTTTCTCCAGAAGCGTTAATGTCTGGCTTCTGATAAAGCGG
GCCATGTTAAGGGCGGTTTTTTCCTGTTTGGTCACTGATGCCTCCGTGTAAGGGGGATTTCTGTTCATGG
GGGTAATGATACCGATGAAACGAGAGAGGATGCTCACGATACGGGTTACTGATGATGAACATGCCCGGTT
ACTGGAACGTTGTGAGGGTAAACAACTGGCGGTATGGATGCGGCGGGACCAGAGAAAAATCACTCAGGGT
CAATGCCAGCGCTTCGTTAATACAGATGTAGGTGTTCCACAGGGTAGCCAGCAGCATCCTGCGATGCAGA
TCCGGAACATAATGGTGCAGGGCGCTGACTTCCGCGTTTCCAGACTTTACGAAACACGGAAACCGAAGAC
CATTCATGTTGTTGCTCAGGTCGCAGACGTTTTGCAGCAGCAGTCGCTTCACGTTCGCTCGCGTATCGGT
GATTCATTCTGCTAACCAGTAAGGCAACCCCGCCAGCCTAGCCGGGTCCTCAACGACAGGAGCACGATCA
TGCGCACCCGTGGGGCCGCCATGCCGGCGATAATGGCCTGCTTCTCGCCGAAACGTTTGGTGGCGGGACC
AGTGACGAAGGCTTGAGCGAGGGCGTGCAAGATTCCGAATACCGCAAGCGACAGGCCGATCATCGTCGCG
CTCCAGCGAAAGCGGTCCTCGCCGAAAATGACCCAGAGCGCTGCCGGCACCTGTCCTACGAGTTGCATGA
TAAAGAAGACAGTCATAAGTGCGGCGACGATAGTCATGCCCCGCGCCCACCGGAAGGAGCTGACTGGGTT
GAAGGCTCTCAAGGGCATCGGTCGAGATCCCGGTGCCTAATGAGTGAGCTAACTTACATTAATTGCGTTG
CGCTCACTGCCCGCTTTCCAGTCGGGAAACCTGTCGTGCCAGCTGCATTAATGAATCGGCCAACGCGCGG
GGAGAGGCGGTTTGCGTATTGGGCGCCAGGGTGGTTTTTCTTTTCACCAGTGAGACGGGCAACAGCTGAT
TGCCCTTCACCGCCTGGCCCTGAGAGAGTTGCAGCAAGCGGTCCACGCTGGTTTGCCCCAGCAGGCGAAA
ATCCTGTTTGATGGTGGTTAACGGCGGGATATAACATGAGCTGTCTTCGGTATCGTCGTATCCCACTACC
GAGATATCCGCACCAACGCGCAGCCCGGACTCGGTAATGGCGCGCATTGCGCCCAGCGCCATCTGATCGT
TGGCAACCAGCATCGCAGTGGGAACGATGCCCTCATTCAGCATTTGCATGGTTTGTTGAAAACCGGACAT
GGCACTCCAGTCGCCTTCCCGTTCCGCTATCGGCTGAATTTGATTGCGAGTGAGATATTTATGCCAGCCA
GCCAGACGCAGACGCGCCGAGACAGAACTTAATGGGCCCGCTAACAGCGCGATTTGCTGGTGACCCAATG
CGACCAGATGCTCCACGCCCAGTCGCGTACCGTCTTCATGGGAGAAAATAATACTGTTGATGGGTGTCTG
GTCAGAGACATCAAGAAATAACGCCGGAACATTAGTGCAGGCAGCTTCCACAGCAATGGCATCCTGGTCA
TCCAGCGGATAGTTAATGATCAGCCCACTGACGCGTTGCGCGAGAAGATTGTGCACCGCCGCTTTACAGG
CTTCGACGCCGCTTCGTTCTACCATCGACACCACCACGCTGGCACCCAGTTGATCGGCGCGAGATTTAAT
CGCCGCGACAATTTGCGACGGCGCGTGCAGGGCCAGACTGGAGGTGGCAACGCCAATCAGCAACGACTGT
TTGCCCGCCAGTTGTTGTGCCACGCGGTTGGGAATGTAATTCAGCTCCGCCATCGCCGCTTCCACTTTTT
CCCGCGTTTTCGCAGAAACGTGGCTGGCCTGGTTCACCACGCGGGAAACGGTCTGATAAGAGACACCGGC
ATACTCTGCGACATCGTATAACGTTACTGGTTTCACATTCACCACCCTGAATTGACTCTCTTCCGGGCGC
TATCATGCCATACCGCGAAAGGTTTTGCGCCATTCGATGGTGTCCGGGATCTCGACGCTCTCCCTTATGC
GACTCCTGCATTAGGAAGCAGCCCAGTAGTAGGTTGAGGCCGTTGAGCACCGCCGCCGCAAGGAATGGTG
CATGCAAGGAGATGGCGCCCAACAGTCCCCCGGCCACGGGGCCTGCCACCATACCCACGCCGAAACAAGC
GCTCATGAGCCCGAAGTGGCGAGCCCGATCTTCCCCATCGGTGATGTCGGCGATATAGGCGCCAGCAACC
GCACCTGTGGCGCCGGTGATGCCGGCCACGATGCGTCCGGCGTAGAGGATCGAGATCGATCTCGATCCCG
CGAAATTAATACGACTCACTATAGGGGAATTGTGAGCGGATAACAATTCCCCTCTAGAAATAATTTTGTT
TAACTTTAAGAAGGAGATATACATATGCACCATCATCATCATCATTCTTCTGGTGTAGATCTGGGTACCG
AGAACCTGTACTTCCAATCCAATGCGGCGGCGGCGGCGGCGGGCCCGGAGATGGTCCGCGGGCAGGTGTT
CGACGTGGGGCCGCGCTACACTAATCTCTCGTACATCGGAGAAGGCGCCTACGGCATGGTTTGTTCTGCT
TATGATAATCTCAACAAAGTTCGAGTTGCTATCAAGAAAATCAGTCCTTTTGAGCACCAGACCTACTGTC
AGAGAACCCTGAGAGAGATAAAAATCCTACTGCGCTTCAGACATGAGAACATCATCGGCATCAATGACAT
CATCCGGGCACCAACCATTGAGCAGATGAAAGATGTATATATAGTACAGGACCTCATGGAGACAGATCTT
TACAAGCTCTTGAAGACACAGCACCTCAGCAATGATCATATCTGCTATTTTCTTTATCAGATCCTGAGAG
GATTAAAGTATATACATTCAGCTAATGTTCTGCACCGTGACCTCAAGCCTTCCAACCTCCTGCTGAACAC
CACTTGTGATCTCAAGATCTGTGACTTTGGCCTTGCCCGTGTTGCAGATCCAGACCATGATCATACAGGG
TTCTTGACAGAGTATGTAGCCACGCGTTGGTACAGAGCTCCAGAAATTATGTTGAATTCCAAGGGTTATA
CCAAGTCCATTGATATTTGGTCTGTGGGCTGCATCCTGGCAGAGATGCTATCCAACAGGCCTATCTTCCC
AGGAAAGCATTACCTTGACCAGCTGAATCACATCCTGGGTATTCTTGGATCTCCATCACAGGAAGATCTG
AATTGTATAATAAATTTAAAAGCTAGAAACTATTTGCTTTCTCTCCCGCACAAAAATAAGGTGCCGTGGA
ACAGATTGTTCCCAAACGCTGACTCCAAAGCTCTGGATTTACTGGATAAAATGTTGACATTTAACCCTCA
CAAGAGGATTGAAGTTGAACAGGCTCTGGCCCACCCGTACCTGGAGCAGTATTATGACCCAAGTGATGAG
CCCATTGCTGAAGCACCATTCAAGTTTGACATGGAGCTGGACGACTTACCTAAGGAGAAGCTCAAAGAAC
TCATTTTTGAAGAGACTGCTCGATTCCAGCCAGGATACAGATCTTAACATTGGAAGTGGATAACGGATCC
GAATTCGAGCTCCGTCGACAAGCTTGCGGCCGCACTCGAGCACCACCACCACCACCACTGAGATCCGGCT
GCTAACAAAGCCCGAAAGGAAGCTGAGTTGGCTGCTGCCACCGCTGAGCAATAACTAGCATAACCCCTTG
GGGCCTCTAAACGGGTCTTGAGGGGTTTTTTGCTGAAAGGAGGAACTATATCCGGATTGGCGAATGGG
[124 nt withheld, positions 4129-4252]
C
[91 nt withheld, positions 4254-4344]
AGGGTGATGGTTCACATTAACGCTTACAATTTAGGTGGCACTTTTCGGGGAAATGTGCGCGGAACCCCTA
TTTGTTTATTTTTCTAAATACATTCAAATATGTATCCGCTCATGAGACAATAACCCTGATAAATGCTTCA
ATAATTTGAAAAAGGAAGAGTATGAGTATTCAACATTTCCGTGTCGCCCTTATTCCCTTTTTTGCGGCAT
TTTGCCTTCCTGTTTTTGCTCACCCAGAAACGCTGGTGAAAGTAAAAGATGCTGAAGATCAGTTGGGTGC
ACGAGTGGGTTACATCGAACTGGATCTCAACAGCGGTAAGATCCTTGAGAGTTTTCGCCCCGAAGAACGT
TTTCCAATGATGAGCACTTTTAAAGTTCTGCTATGTGGCGCGGTATTATCCCGTATTGACGCCGGGCAAG
AGCAACTCGGTCGCCGCATACACTATTCTCAGAATGACTTGGTTGAGTACTCACCAGTCACAGAAAAGCA
TCTTACGGATGGCATGACAGTAAGAGAATTATGCAGTGCTGCCATAACCATGAGTGATAACACTGCGGCC
AACTTACTTCTGACAACGATCGGAGGACCGAAGGAGCTAACCGCTTTTTTGCACAACATGGGGGATCATG
TAACTCGCCTTGATCGTTGGGAACCGGAGCTGAATGAAGCCATACCAAACGACGAGCGTGACACCACGAT
GCCTGCAGCAATGGCAACAACGTTGCGCAAACTATTAACTGGCGAACTACTTACTCTAGCTTCCCGGCAA
CAATTAATAGACTGGATGGAGGCGGATAAAGTTGCAGGACCACTTCTGCGCTCGGCCCTTCCGGCTGGCT
GGTTTATTGCTGATAAATCTGGAGCCGGTGAGCGTGGGTCTCGCGGTATCATTGCAGCACTGGGGCCAGA
TGGTAAGCCCTCCCGTATCGTAGTTATCTACACGACGGGGAGTCAGGCAACTATGGATGAACGAAATAGA
CAGATCGCTGAGATAGGTGCCTCACTGATTAAGCATTGGTAACTGTCAGACCAAGTTTACTCATATATAC
TTTAGATTGATTTAAAACTTCATTTTTAATTTAAAAGGATCTAGGTGAAGATCCTTTTTGATAATCTCAT
GACCAAAATCCCTTAACGTGAGTTTTCGTTCCACTGAGCGTCAGACCCCGTAGAAAAGATCAAAGGATCT
TCTTGAGATCCTTTTTTTCTGCGCGTAATCTGCTGCTTGCAAACAAAAAAACCACCGCTACCAGCGGTGG
TTTGTTTGCCGGATCAAGAGCTACCAACTCTTTTTCCGAAGGTAACTGGCTTCAGCAGAGCGCAGATACC
AAATACTGTCCTTCTAGTGTAGCCGTAGTTAGGCCACCACTTCAAGAACTCTGTAGCACCGCCTACATAC
CTCGCTCTGCTAATCCTGTTACCAGTGGCTGCTGCCAGTGGCGATAAGTCGTGTCTTACCGGGTTGGACT
CAAGACGATAGTTACCGGATAAGGCGCAGCGGTCGGGCTGAACGGGGGGTTCGTGCACACAGCCCAGCTT
GGAGCGAACGACCTACACCGAACTGAGATACCTACAGCGTGAGCTATGAGAAAGCGCCACGCTTCCCGAA
GGGAGAAAGGCGGACAGGTATCCGGTAAGCGGCAGGGTCGGAACAGGAGAGCGCACGAGGGAGCTTCCAG
GGGGAAACGCCTGGTATCTTTATAGTCCTGTCGGGTTTCGCCACCTCTGACTTGAGCGTCGATTTTTGTG
ATGCTCGTCAGGGGGGCGGAGCCTATGGAAAAACGCCAGCAACGCGGCCTTTTTACGGTTCCTGGCCTTT
TGCTGGCCTTTTGCTCACATGTTCTTTCCTGCGTTATCCCCTGATTCTGTGGATAACCGTATTACCGCCT
TTGAGTGAGCTGATACCGCTCGCCGCAGCCGAACGACCGAGCGCAGCGAGTCAGTGAGCGAGGAAGCGGA
AGAGCGCCTGATGCGGTATTTTCTCCTTACGCATCTGTGCGGTATTTCACACCG
Features (pLannotate 1.2.2; 19 found; start..end, strand, type, name):
    194..385     -  CDS            rop: Rop protein, which maintains plasmids at low copy number; rop
    402..782     +  CDS            YPB1_ECOLX: Protein predicted: Swiss-Prot protein existence level 4. From Escherichia coli.
    854..1145    -  CDS            TcR (fragment): tetracycline efflux protein; tet; confers resistance to tetracycline
   1160..1181    -  protein_bind   CAP binding site: CAP binding activates transcription in the presence of cAMP. E. coli catabolite activator protein
   1194..2276    -  CDS            lacI: lac repressor; lacI; The lac repressor binds to the lac operator to inhibit transcription in E. coli. This inhibition can be relieved by adding lactose or isopropyl-β-D-thiogalactopyranoside (IPTG).
   2277..2354    -  promoter       lacI promoter: lacI
   2362..2641    -  CDS            TcR (fragment): tetracycline efflux protein; tet; confers resistance to tetracycline
   2667..2685    +  promoter       T7 promoter: promoter for bacteriophage T7 RNA polymerase
   2686..2710    +  protein_bind   lac operator: The lac repressor binds to the lac operator to inhibit transcription in E. coli. This inhibition can be relieved by adding lactose or isopropyl-β-D-thiogalactopyranoside (IPTG). lac repressor encoded by lacI
   2725..2747    +  RBS            RBS: efficient ribosome binding site from bacteriophage T7 gene 10 (Olins and Rangwala, 1989)
   2824..3894    +  CDS            Mapk1: MK01_MOUSE - Also known as Erk2, Mapk, Prkm1. Experimental evidence at protein level: Swiss-Prot protein existence level 1. Acts as a transcriptional repressor. Binds to a [GC]AAA[GC] consensus sequence. Repress the expression of interferon gamma-induced genes. Seems to bind to the promoter of CCL5, DMP1, IFIH1, IFITM1, IRF7, IRF9, LAMP3, OAS1, OAS2, OAS3 and STAT1. Transcriptional activity is independent of kinase activity. From Mus musculus (Mouse).
   3961..3978    +  CDS            9xHis (fragment): 9xHis affinity tag
   3988..4037    +  CDS            SET1 (fragment): solubility-enhancement tag derived from T7 phage gene 10B
   4045..4092    +  terminator     T7 terminator: transcription terminator for bacteriophage T7 RNA polymerase
   4129..4359    +  rep_origin     f1 ori (fragment) (sequence partly withheld): f1 bacteriophage origin of replication; arrow indicates direction of (+) strand synthesis
   4402..4505    +  promoter       AmpR promoter: bla
   4506..5366    +  CDS            AmpR: β-lactamase; bla; confers resistance to ampicillin, carbenicillin, and related antibiotics
   5537..6125    +  rep_origin     ori: high-copy-number ColE1/pMB1/pBR322/pUC origin of replication
   6311..92      -  misc_feature   bom (across the origin): basis of mobility region from pBR322
