[The description below was written by a language model from this plasmid's Addgene catalogue record and pLannotate feature annotations shown in this document.]
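Description:
Erk2 is a bacterial expression plasmid that places the rat MAP kinase Erk2 (Mapk1, p42-MAPK) in the pMCSG7 backbone, a pET-style T7 vector designed for ligation-independent cloning. The depositor's comment confirms ligation-independent cloning was used, although the catalogue's cloning-method field lists restriction enzyme. The full sequenced construct is 6,358 nt. It is propagated in E. coli under ampicillin selection (AmpR/β-lactamase) from a ColE1/pMB1-type origin. The record lists it as high copy, though the backbone also carries the rop gene and the pBR322 bom region, elements usually associated with moderated copy number. A partial f1 origin and remnants of the tetracycline resistance gene are also annotated as backbone leftovers.

Expression is driven by a T7 promoter with an adjacent lac operator and the T7 gene 10 ribosome binding site, and it ends at a T7 terminator. A plasmid-borne lacI gene supplies repressor, so transcription is held off until IPTG induction in a host that provides T7 RNA polymerase. The Erk2 coding sequence lacks its own start methionine because it is fused in frame behind the backbone's N-terminal His6 tag and TEV protease site, which allow metal-affinity purification followed by tag removal. These N-terminal elements are not separately annotated in the feature table, but there is room for them between the RBS and the kinase CDS. The automated annotation matched the insert to the mouse orthologue, whereas the catalogue states the species as rat. Short His-tag and T7 gene 10-derived fragments annotated downstream of the insert appear to be vector sequence, and the record does not say whether they are translated. The associated publication concerns inactive protein kinase conformations, consistent with use for producing recombinant kinase for biochemical or structural studies.
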