Addgene plasmid #29582: Erk2
Depositing lab: Dustin Maly. Depositing organization: University of Washington. Publication: Sequence determinants of a specific inactive protein kinase conformation. Hari SB, Merritt EA, Maly DJ. Chem Biol. 2013 Jun 20;20(6):806-15. doi: 10.1016/j.chembiol.2013.05.005. PubMed 23790491.
Backbone
  Vector backbone: pMCSG7
  Backbone size w/o insert (bp): 5286
  Vector type: Bacterial Expression
Growth in bacteria
  Bacterial resistance: Ampicillin, 100 μg/mL
  Growth temperature: 37°C
  Growth strain: DH5alpha
  Copy number: High Copy
Gene/Insert
  Gene/Insert name: Erk2
  Species: R. norvegicus (rat)
  Mutation: Starting Met removed from Erk2
  Entrez Gene: Mapk1 (a.k.a. ERK-2, ERT1, Erk2, p42-MAPK)
  Tag / fusion protein: HIS6 (N terminal on backbone); TEV (N terminal on backbone)
  Cloning method: Restriction Enzyme
  Sequencing primers: 5′ T7; 3′ T7-term
Terms and licenses: Academic/Nonprofit Terms; Industry Terms: Not Available to Industry
Depositor comments: Ligation-independent-cloning.
How to cite: Erk2 was a gift from Dustin Maly (Addgene plasmid # 29582 ; http://n2t.net/addgene:29582 ; RRID:Addgene_29582)
