>Addgene plasmid #29582 | Erk2 | addgene partial sequence | sequence record 35030 | 29582 with T7
CTCTAGAAATAATTTTGTTTAACTTTAAGAAGGAGATATACATATGCACCATCATCATCATCATTCTTCT
GGTGTAGATCTGGGTACCGAGAACCTGTACTTCCAATCCAATGCGGCGGCGGCGGCGGCGGGCCCGGAGA
TGGTCCGCGGGCAGGTGTTCGACGTGGGGCCGCGCTACACTAATCTCTCGTACATCGGAGAAGGCGCCTA
CGGCATGGTTTGTTCTGCTTATGATAATCTCAACAAAGTTCGAGTTGCTATCAAGAAAATCAGTCCTTTT
GAGCACCAGACCTACTGTCAGAGAACCCTGAGAGAGATAAAAATCCTACTGCGCTTCAGACATGAGAACA
TCATCGGCATCAATGACATCATCCGGGCACCAACCATTGAGCAGATGAAAGATGTATATATAGTACAGGA
CCTCATGGAGACAGATCTTTACAAGCTCTTGAAGACACAGCACCTCAGCAATGATCATATCTGCTATTTT
CTTTATCAGATCCTGAGAGGATTAAAGTATATACATTCAGCTAATGTTCTGCACCGTGACCTCAAGCCTT
CCAACCTCCTGCTGAACACCACTTGTGATCTCAAGATCTGTGACTTTGGCCTTGCCCGTGTTGCAGATCC
AGACCATGATCATACAGGGTTCTTGACAGAGTATGTAGCCACGCGTTGGTACAGAGCTCCAGAAATTATG
TTGAATTCCAAGGGTTATACCAAGTCCATTGATATTTGGTCTGTGGGCTGCATCCTGGCAGAGATGCTAT
CCAACAGGCCTATCTTCCCAGGAAAGCATTACCTTGACCAGCTGAATCACATCCTGGGTATTCTTGGATC
TCCATCACAGGAAGATCTGAATTGTATAATAAATTTAAAAGCTAGAA
